>Addgene plasmid #229600 | pAAV-CAG-mNeonGreen-P2A-mCherry | addgene full sequence | sequence record 478888 | Addgene NGS Result
ATCTACGTAGCCATGCTCTAGGAAGAGTACCATTGACGTCAATAATGACGTATGTTCCCATAGTAACGCC
AATAGGGACTTTCCATTGACGTCAATGGGTGGAGTATTTACGGTAAACTGCCCACTTGGCAGTACATCAA
GTGTATCATATGCCAAGTACGCCCCCTATTGACGTCAATGACGGTAAATGGCCCGCCTGGCATTATGCCC
AGTACATGACCTTATGGGACTTTCCTACTTGGCAGTACATCTACGTATTAGTCATCGCTATTACCATGGT
CGAGGTGAGCCCCACGTTCTGCTTCACTCTCCCCATCTCCCCCCCCTCCCCACCCCCAATTTTGTATTTA
TTTATTTTTTAATTATTTTGTGCAGCGATGGGGGCGGGGGGGGGGGGGGCGGCGCCCGTGCGTGCGGGGG
GGGGGGGGGGGGGGGGGGGGGGGGGTGGGGGTGGGGGGGGGGGGGGGGGGGCGAGGGGCGGGGCGGGGCG
AGGCGGAGAGGTGCGGCGGCAGCCAATCAGAGCGGCGCGCTCCGAAAGTTTCCTTTTATGGCGAGGCGGC
GGCGGCGGCGGCCCTATAAAAAGCGAAGCGCGCGGCGGGCGGGAGTCGCTGCGCGCTGCCTTCGCCCCGT
GCCCCGCTCCGCCGCCGCCTCGCGCCGCCCGCCCCGGCTCTGACTGACCGCGTTACTCCCACAGGTGAGC
GGGCGGGACGGCCCTTCTCCTCCGGGCTGTAATTAGCGCTTGGTTTAATGACGGCTTGTTTCTTTTCTGT
GGCTGCGTGAAAGCCTTGAGGGGCTCCGGGAGGGCCCTTTGTGCGGGGGGAGCGGCTCGGGGCTGTCCGC
GGGGGGACGGCTGCCTTCGGGGGGGACGGGGCAGGGCGGGGTTCGGCTTCTGGCGTGTGACCGGCGGCTC
TAGAGCCTCTGCTAACCATGTTCATGCCTTCTTCTTTTTCCTACAGCTCCTGGGCAACGTGCTGGTTATT
GTGCTGTCTCATCATTTTGGCAAAGAATTGGATCCGGTACCCTAAGCCACCATGGTGAGCAAGGGCGAGG
AGGATAACATGGCCTCTCTCCCAGCGACACATGAGTTACACATCTTTGGCTCCATCAACGGTGTGGACTT
TGACATGGTGGGTCAGGGCACCGGCAATCCAAATGATGGTTATGAGGAGTTAAACCTGAAGTCCACCAAG
GGTGACCTCCAGTTCTCCCCCTGGATTCTGGTCCCTCATATCGGGTATGGCTTCCATCAGTACCTGCCCT
ACCCTGACGGGATGTCGCCTTTCCAGGCCGCCATGGTAGATGGCTCCGGCTACCAAGTCCATCGCACAAT
GCAGTTTGAAGATGGTGCCTCCCTTACTGTTAACTACCGCTACACCTACGAGGGAAGCCACATCAAAGGA
GAGGCCCAGGTGAAGGGGACTGGTTTCCCTGCTGACGGTCCTGTGATGACCAACTCGCTGACCGCTGCGG
ACTGGTGCAGGTCGAAGAAGACTTACCCCAACGACAAAACCATCATCAGTACCTTTAAGTGGAGTTACAC
CACGGGAAATGGCAAGCGCTACCGGAGCACTGCGCGGACCACCTACACCTTTGCCAAGCCAATGGCGGCT
AACTATCTGAAGAACCAGCCGATGTACGTGTTCCGTAAGACGGAGCTCAAGCACTCCAAGACCGAGCTCA
ACTTCAAGGAGTGGCAAAAGGCCTTTACCGATGTGATGGGCATGGACGAGCTGTACAAGCGACCGGTTCA
CGTGGGAAGTGGGGCTACAAACTTCTCACTGCTGAAACAGGCCGGGGATGTGGAGGAAAACCCAGGACCA
CACGTGACTAGTATGGTGAGCAAGGGCGAGGAGGATAACATGGCCATCATCAAGGAGTTCATGCGCTTCA
AGGTGCACATGGAGGGCTCCGTGAACGGCCACGAGTTCGAGATCGAGGGCGAGGGCGAGGGCCGCCCCTA
CGAGGGCACCCAGACCGCCAAGCTGAAGGTGACCAAGGGTGGCCCCCTGCCCTTCGCCTGGGACATCCTG
TCCCCTCAGTTCATGTACGGCTCCAAGGCCTACGTGAAGCACCCCGCCGACATCCCCGACTACTTGAAGC
TGTCCTTCCCCGAGGGCTTCAAGTGGGAGCGCGTGATGAACTTCGAGGACGGCGGCGTGGTGACCGTGAC
CCAGGACTCCTCCCTGCAGGACGGCGAGTTCATCTACAAGGTGAAGCTGCGCGGCACCAACTTCCCCTCC
GACGGCCCCGTAATGCAGAAGAAGACCATGGGCTGGGAGGCCTCCTCCGAGCGGATGTACCCCGAGGACG
GCGCCCTGAAGGGCGAGATCAAGCAGAGGCTGAAGCTGAAGGACGGCGGCCACTACGACGCTGAGGTCAA
GACCACCTACAAGGCCAAGAAGCCCGTGCAGCTGCCCGGCGCCTACAACGTCAACATCAAGTTGGACATC
ACCTCCCACAACGAGGACTACACCATCGTGGAACAGTACGAACGCGCCGAGGGCCGCCACTCCACCGGCG
GCATGGACGAGCTGTACAAGTAGTAAGAATTCGATATCAAGCTTATCGATAATCAACCTCTGGATTACAA
AATTTGTGAAAGATTGACTGGTATTCTTAACTATGTTGCTCCTTTTACGCTATGTGGATACGCTGCTTTA
ATGCCTTTGTATCATGCTATTGCTTCCCGTATGGCTTTCATTTTCTCCTCCTTGTATAAATCCTGGTTGC
TGTCTCTTTATGAGGAGTTGTGGCCCGTTGTCAGGCAACGTGGCGTGGTGTGCACTGTGTTTGCTGACGC
AACCCCCACTGGTTGGGGCATTGCCACCACCTGTCAGCTCCTTTCCGGGACTTTCGCTTTCCCCCTCCCT
ATTGCCACGGCGGAACTCATCGCCGCCTGCCTTGCCCGCTGCTGGACAGGGGCTCGGCTGTTGGGCACTG
ACAATTCCGTGGTGTTGTCGGGGAAATCATCGTCCTTTCCTTGGCTGCTCGCCTGTGTTGCCACCTGGAT
TCTGCGCGGGACGTCCTTCTGCTACGTCCCTTCGGCCCTCAATCCAGCGGACCTTCCTTCCCGCGGCCTG
CTGCCGGCTCTGCGGCCTCTTCCGCGTCTTCGCCTTCGCCCTCAGACGAGTCGGATCTCCCTTTGGGCCG
CCTCCCCGCATCGATACCGTCGACCCGGGCGGCCGCTTCGAGCAGACATGATAAGATACATTGATGAGTT
TGGACAAACCACAACTAGAATGCAGTGAAAAAAATGCTTTATTTGTGAAATTTGTGATGCTATTGCTTTA
TTTGTAACCATTATAAGCTGCAATAAACAAGTTAACAACAACAATTGCATTCATTTTATGTTTCAGGTTC
AGGGGGAGATGTGGGAGGTTTTTTAAAGCAAGTAAAACCTCTACAAATGTGGTAAAATCGATAAGGATCT
TCCTAGAGCATGGCTACGTAGATAAGTAGCATGGCGGGTTAATCATTAACTACAAGGAACCCCTAGTGAT
GGAGTTGGCCACTCCCTCTCTGCGCGCTCGCTCGCTCACTGACTCGCTGCGCTCGGTCGTTCGGCTGCGG
CGAGCGGTATCAGCTCACTCAAAGGCGGTAATACGGTTATCCACAGAATCAGGGGATAACGCAGGAAAGA
ACATGTGAGCAAAAGGCCAGCAAAAGGCCAGGAACCGTAAAAAGGCCGCGTTGCTGGCGTTTTTCCATAG
GCTCCGCCCCCCTGACGAGCATCACAAAAATCGACGCTCAAGTCAGAGGTGGCGAAACCCGACAGGACTA
TAAAGATACCAGGCGTTTCCCCCTGGAAGCTCCCTCGTGCGCTCTCCTGTTCCGACCCTGCCGCTTACCG
GATACCTGTCCGCCTTTCTCCCTTCGGGAAGCGTGGCGCTTTCTCATAGCTCACGCTGTAGGTATCTCAG
TTCGGTGTAGGTCGTTCGCTCCAAGCTGGGCTGTGTGCACGAACCCCCCGTTCAGCCCGACCGCTGCGCC
TTATCCGGTAACTATCGTCTTGAGTCCAACCCGGTAAGACACGACTTATCGCCACTGGCAGCAGCCACTG
GTAACAGGATTAGCAGAGCGAGGTATGTAGGCGGTGCTACAGAGTTCTTGAAGTGGTGGCCTAACTACGG
CTACACTAGAAGAACAGTATTTGGTATCTGCGCTCTGCTGAAGCCAGTTACCTTCGGAAAAAGAGTTGGT
AGCTCTTGATCCGGCAAACAAACCACCGCTGGTAGCGGTGGTTTTTTTGTTTGCAAGCAGCAGATTACGC
GCAGAAAAAAAGGATCTCAAGAAGATCCTTTGATCTTTTCTACGGGGTCTGACGCTCAGTGGAACGAAAA
CTCACGTTAAGGGATTTTGGTCATGAGATTATCAAAAAGGATCTTCACCTAGATCCTTTTAAATTAAAAA
TGAAGTTTTAAATCAATCTAAAGTATATATGAGTAAACTTGGTCTGACAGTTACCAATGCTTAATCAGTG
AGGCACCTATCTCAGCGATCTGTCTATTTCGTTCATCCATAGTTGCCTGACTCCCCGTCGTGTAGATAAC
TACGATACGGGAGGGCTTACCATCTGGCCCCAGTGCTGCAATGATACCGCGAGACCCACGCTCACCGGCT
CCAGATTTATCAGCAATAAACCAGCCAGCCGGAAGGGCCGAGCGCAGAAGTGGTCCTGCAACTTTATCCG
CCTCCATCCAGTCTATTAATTGTTGCCGGGAAGCTAGAGTAAGTAGTTCGCCAGTTAATAGTTTGCGCAA
CGTTGTTGCCATTGCTACAGGCATCGTGGTGTCACGCTCGTCGTTTGGTATGGCTTCATTCAGCTCCGGT
TCCCAACGATCAAGGCGAGTTACATGATCCCCCATGTTGTGCAAAAAAGCGGTTAGCTCCTTCGGTCCTC
CGATCGTTGTCAGAAGTAAGTTGGCCGCAGTGTTATCACTCATGGTTATGGCAGCACTGCATAATTCTCT
TACTGTCATGCCATCCGTAAGATGCTTTTCTGTGACTGGTGAGTACTCAACCAAGTCATTCTGAGAATAG
TGTATGCGGCGACCGAGTTGCTCTTGCCCGGCGTCAATACGGGATAATACCGCGCCACATAGCAGAACTT
TAAAAGTGCTCATCATTGGAAAACGTTCTTCGGGGCGAAAACTCTCAAGGATCTTACCGCTGTTGAGATC
CAGTTCGATGTAACCCACTCGTGCACCCAACTGATCTTCAGCATCTTTTACTTTCACCAGCGTTTCTGGG
TGAGCAAAAACAGGAAGGCAAAATGCCGCAAAAAAGGGAATAAGGGCGACACGGAAATGTTGAATACTCA
TACTCTTCCTTTTTCAATATTATTGAAGCATTTATCAGGGTTATTGTCTCATGAGCGGATACATATTTGA
ATGTATTTAGAAAAATAAACAAATAGGGGTTCCGCGCACATTTCCCCGAAAAGTGCCACCTAAATTGTAA
GCGTTAATATTTTGTTAAAATTCGCGTTAAATTTTTGTTAAATCAGCTCATTTTTTAACCAATAGGCCGA
AATCGGCAAAATCCCTTATAAATCAAAAGAATAGACCGAGATAGGGT
[37 nt withheld, positions 5578-5614]
AAAGAACGTGGACTCCAACGTCAAAGG
[49 nt withheld, positions 5642-5690]
T
[91 nt withheld, positions 5692-5782]
G
[124 nt withheld, positions 5784-5907]
CCCATTCGCCATTCAGGCTGCGCAACTGTTGGGAAGGGCGATCGGTGCGGGCCTCTTCGCTATTACGCCA
GCTGCGCGCTCGCTCGCTCACTGAGGCCGCCCGGGCAAAGCCCGGGCGTCGGGCGACCTTTGGTCGCCCG
GCCTCAGTGAGCGAGCGAGCGCGCAGAGAGGGAGTGGCCAACTCCATCACTAGGGGTTCCTTGTAGTTAA
TGATTAACCCGCCATGCTACTT
Features (pLannotate 1.2.2; 20 found; start..end, strand, type, name):
     30..278     +  enhancer       CMV enhancer (fragment): human cytomegalovirus immediate early enhancer
    280..399     +  promoter       chicken β-actin promoter (fragment): contains a 21-bp deletion relative to the standard chicken β-actin promoter
    414..436     +  promoter       chicken β-actin promoter (fragment): contains a 21-bp deletion relative to the standard chicken β-actin promoter
    453..601     +  promoter       chicken β-actin promoter (fragment): contains a 21-bp deletion relative to the standard chicken β-actin promoter
    602..737     +  intron         hybrid intron (fragment): hybrid between chicken β-actin (CBA) and minute virus of mice (MMV) introns (Gray et al., 2011)
    826..956     +  intron         chimeric intron (fragment): chimera between introns from chicken β-actin and rabbit β-globin
    954..1016    +  CDS            HBB (fragment): HBB_LEPEU - Experimental evidence at protein level: Swiss-Prot protein existence level 1. Involved in oxygen transport from the lung to the various peripheral tissues. From Lepus europaeus (European hare).
   1032..1739    +  CDS            mNeonGreen: mNeonGreen is a basic (constitutively fluorescent) green/yellow fluorescent protein published in 2013, derived from Branchiostoma lanceolatum. It is reported to be a very rapidly-maturing monomer with moderate acid sensitivity.
   1833..2543    +  CDS            mCherry: monomeric derivative of DsRed fluorescent protein (Shaner et al., 2004) mammalian codon-optimized
   2547..2571    +  misc_feature   MCS (fragment): pBluescript multiple cloning site
   2571..3159    +  misc_feature   WPRE: woodchuck hepatitis virus posttranscriptional regulatory element
   3202..3323    -  polyA_signal   SV40 poly(A) signal: SV40 polyadenylation signal
   3346..3414    -  CDS            large T antigen (fragment): large T antigen from SV40 (simian virus 40)
   3485..3542    +  repeat_region  AAV2 ITR (fragment): inverted terminal repeat of adeno-associated virus serotype 2 inverted
   3702..4290    -  rep_origin     ori: high-copy-number ColE1/pMB1/pBR322/pUC origin of replication
   4461..5321    -  CDS            AmpR: β-lactamase; bla; confers resistance to ampicillin, carbenicillin, and related antibiotics
   5322..5426    -  promoter       AmpR promoter: bla
   5479..5907    -  rep_origin     f1 ori (sequence partly withheld): f1 bacteriophage origin of replication; arrow indicates direction of (+) strand synthesis
   5912..5981    -  CDS            lacZα (fragment): LacZα fragment of β-galactosidase; lacZ fragment
   5976..6108    -  repeat_region  AAV2 ITR (fragment): inverted terminal repeat of adeno-associated virus serotype 2 inverted
