[The description below was written by a language model from this plasmid's Addgene catalogue record and pLannotate feature annotations shown in this document.]
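Description:
pAAV-CAG-mNeonGreen-P2A-mCherry is an adeno-associated virus transfer plasmid built on a pAAV backbone for expression in mammalian cells, either by direct transfection or, in principle, after packaging into recombinant AAV. It is maintained in bacteria through a high-copy ColE1/pUC-type origin and selected with ampicillin via the β-lactamase gene and its own promoter. An f1 phage origin and a small lacZα remnant are also present in the backbone. The annotation detects AAV2 inverted terminal repeat sequences on both sides of the expression cassette, though only as fragments. ITRs are difficult to sequence and prone to rearrangement, and the recorded recombination-deficient growth strain fits with the need to keep them stable.

The payload is driven by the CAG promoter, annotated here as a CMV immediate-early enhancer fragment, chicken β-actin promoter segments and a chimeric β-actin/β-globin intron; the short "HBB" hit is most likely part of the rabbit β-globin portion of this element rather than a separate coding sequence. Downstream lie the mNeonGreen and mCherry open reading frames. The gap between them corresponds to the P2A self-cleaving peptide named in the plasmid title, although it is not annotated in the table. This arrangement yields one transcript and two separate fluorescent proteins in roughly equimolar amounts. A WPRE follows to boost transcript stability and expression, and an SV40 polyadenylation signal terminates the message.

The stated purpose is co-expression of mNeonGreen and mCherry in mammalian cells. With mCherry available as an internal red reference, such a construct suits normalised comparisons of green fluorescent protein brightness, consistent with its origin in a study of StayGold-derived green proteins, though the record does not state this use.
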