Addgene plasmid #229600: pAAV-CAG-mNeonGreen-P2A-mCherry
Purpose: Expresses mNeonGreen and mCherry in mammalian cells
Depositing lab: Kiryl Piatkevich. Depositing organization: Westlake University. Publication: Bright and stable monomeric green fluorescent protein derived from StayGold. Zhang H, Lesnov GD, Subach OM, Zhang W, Kuzmicheva TP, Vlaskina AV, Samygina VR, Chen L, Ye X, Nikolaeva AY, Gabdulkhakov A, Papadaki S, Qin W, Borshchevskiy V, Perfilov MM, Gavrikov AS, Drobizhev M, Mishin AS, Piatkevich KD, Subach FV. Nat Methods. 2024 Apr;21(4):657-665. doi: 10.1038/s41592-024-02203-y. Epub 2024 Feb 26. PubMed 38409224.
Backbone
  Vector backbone: pAAV
  Vector type: Mammalian Expression, AAV
Growth in bacteria
  Bacterial resistance: Ampicillin, 100 μg/mL
  Growth temperature: 37°C
  Growth strain: NEB Stable
  Copy number: High Copy
Gene/Insert
  Gene/Insert name: mNeonGreen
  Species: Synthetic
  Cloning method: Ligation Independent Cloning
Terms and licenses: Academic/Nonprofit Terms; Industry Terms: Not Available to Industry
How to cite: pAAV-CAG-mNeonGreen-P2A-mCherry was a gift from Kiryl Piatkevich (Addgene plasmid # 229600 ; http://n2t.net/addgene:229600 ; RRID:Addgene_229600)
